>Addgene plasmid #118170 | Lenti-(BB)-hPGK-KRAB-dCas9-P2A-BlastR TCF7L2 TSS-guide2 | addgene full sequence | sequence record 239471 | Addgene NGS Result
GTTTTAGAGCTAGAAATAGCAAGTTAAAATAAGGCTAGTCCGTTATCAACTTGAAAAAGTGGCACCGAGT
CGGTGCTTTTTTGAATTCGCTAGCTAGGTCTTGAAAGGGGTTGGGGTTGCGCCTTTTCCAAGGCAGCCCT
GGGTTTGCGCAGGGACGCGGCTGCTCTGGGCGTGGTTCCGGGAAACGCAGCGGCGCCGACCCTGGGTCTC
GCACATTCTTCACGTCCGTTCGCAGCGTCACCCGGATCTTCGCCGCTACCCTTGTGGGCCCCCCGGCGAC
GCTTCCTGCTCCGCCCCTAAGTCGGGAAGGTTCCTTGCGGTTCGCGGCGTGCCGGACGTGACAAACGGAA
GCCGCACGTCTCACTAGTACCCTCGCAGACGGACAGCGCCAGGGAGCAATGGCAGCGCGCCGACCGCGAT
GGGCTGTGGCCAATAGCGGCTGCTCAGCAGGGCGCGCCGAGAGCAGCGGCCGGGAAGGGGCGGTGCGGGA
GGCGGGGTGTGGGGCGGTAGTGTGGGCCCTGTTCCTGCCCGCGCGGTGTTCCGCATTCTGCAAGCCTCCG
GAGCGCACGTCGGCAGTCGGCTCCCTCGTTGACCGAATCACCGACCTCTCTCCCCAGGACCGGTGATCCG
CCACCATGGATGCTAAGTCACTAACTGCCTGGTCCCGGACACTGGTGACCTTCAAGGATGTATTTGTGGA
CTTCACCAGGGAGGAGTGGAAGCTGCTGGACACTGCTCAGCAGATCGTGTACAGAAATGTGATGCTGGAG
AACTATAAGAACCTGGTTTCCTTGGGTTATCAGCTTACTAAGCCAGATGTGATCCTCCGGTTGGAGAAGG
GAGAAGAGCCCGGCGGTTCCGGCGGAGGGTCGATGGACAAGAAGTACAGCATCGGCCTGGCCATCGGCAC
CAACTCTGTCGGCTGGGCCGTGATCACCGACGAGTACAAGGTGCCCAGCAAGAAATTCAAGGTGCTGGGC
AACACCGACCGGCACAGCATCAAGAAGAACCTGATCGGCGCCCTGCTGTTCGACAGCGGAGAAACAGCCG
AGGCCACCCGGCTGAAGAGAACCGCCAGAAGAAGATACACCAGACGGAAGAACCGGATCTGCTATCTGCA
AGAGATCTTCAGCAACGAGATGGCCAAGGTGGACGACAGCTTCTTCCACAGACTGGAAGAGTCCTTCCTG
GTGGAAGAGGATAAGAAGCACGAGCGGCACCCCATCTTCGGCAACATCGTGGACGAGGTGGCCTACCACG
AGAAGTACCCCACCATCTACCACCTGAGAAAGAAACTGGTGGACAGCACCGACAAGGCCGACCTGCGGCT
GATCTATCTGGCCCTGGCCCACATGATCAAGTTCCGGGGCCACTTCCTGATCGAGGGCGACCTGAACCCC
GACAACAGCGACGTGGACAAGCTGTTCATCCAGCTGGTGCAGACCTACAACCAGCTGTTCGAGGAAAACC
CCATCAACGCCAGCGGCGTGGACGCCAAGGCCATCCTGTCTGCCAGACTGAGCAAGAGCAGACGGCTGGA
AAATCTGATCGCCCAGCTGCCCGGCGAGAAGAAGAATGGCCTGTTCGGCAACCTGATTGCCCTGAGCCTG
GGCCTGACCCCCAACTTCAAGAGCAACTTCGACCTGGCCGAGGATGCCAAACTGCAGCTGAGCAAGGACA
CCTACGACGACGACCTGGACAACCTGCTGGCCCAGATCGGCGACCAGTACGCCGACCTGTTTCTGGCCGC
CAAGAACCTGTCCGACGCCATCCTGCTGAGCGACATCCTGAGAGTGAACACCGAGATCACCAAGGCCCCC
CTGAGCGCCTCTATGATCAAGAGATACGACGAGCACCACCAGGACCTGACCCTGCTGAAAGCTCTCGTGC
GGCAGCAGCTGCCTGAGAAGTACAAAGAGATTTTCTTCGACCAGAGCAAGAACGGCTACGCCGGCTACAT
CGATGGCGGAGCCAGCCAGGAAGAGTTCTACAAGTTCATCAAGCCCATCCTGGAAAAGATGGACGGCACC
GAGGAACTGCTCGTGAAGCTGAACAGAGAGGACCTGCTGCGGAAGCAGCGGACCTTCGACAACGGCAGCA
TCCCCCACCAGATCCACCTGGGAGAGCTGCACGCCATTCTGCGGCGGCAGGAAGATTTTTACCCATTCCT
GAAGGACAACCGGGAAAAGATCGAGAAGATCCTGACCTTCCGCATCCCCTACTACGTGGGCCCTCTGGCC
AGGGGAAACAGCAGATTCGCCTGGATGACCAGAAAGAGCGAGGAAACCATCACCCCCTGGAACTTCGAGG
AAGTGGTGGACAAGGGCGCCAGCGCCCAGAGCTTCATCGAGCGGATGACCAACTTCGATAAGAACCTGCC
CAACGAGAAGGTGCTGCCCAAGCACAGCCTGCTGTACGAGTACTTCACCGTGTACAACGAGCTGACCAAA
GTGAAATACGTGACCGAGGGAATGAGAAAGCCCGCCTTCCTGAGCGGCGAGCAGAAAAAAGCCATCGTGG
ACCTGCTGTTCAAGACCAACCGGAAAGTGACCGTGAAGCAGCTGAAAGAGGACTACTTCAAGAAAATCGA
GTGCTTCGACTCCGTGGAAATCTCCGGCGTGGAAGATCGGTTCAACGCCTCCCTGGGCACATACCACGAT
CTGCTGAAAATTATCAAGGACAAGGACTTCCTGGACAATGAGGAAAACGAGGACATTCTGGAAGATATCG
TGCTGACCCTGACACTGTTTGAGGACAGAGAGATGATCGAGGAACGGCTGAAAACCTATGCCCACCTGTT
CGACGACAAAGTGATGAAGCAGCTGAAGCGGCGGAGATACACCGGCTGGGGCAGGCTGAGCCGGAAGCTG
ATCAACGGCATCCGGGACAAGCAGTCCGGCAAGACAATCCTGGATTTCCTGAAGTCCGACGGCTTCGCCA
ACAGAAACTTCATGCAGCTGATCCACGACGACAGCCTGACCTTTAAAGAGGACATCCAGAAAGCCCAGGT
GTCCGGCCAGGGCGATAGCCTGCACGAGCACATTGCCAATCTGGCCGGCAGCCCCGCCATTAAGAAGGGC
ATCCTGCAGACAGTGAAGGTGGTGGACGAGCTCGTGAAAGTGATGGGCCGGCACAAGCCCGAGAACATCG
TGATCGAAATGGCCAGAGAGAACCAGACCACCCAGAAGGGACAGAAGAACAGCCGCGAGAGAATGAAGCG
GATCGAAGAGGGCATCAAAGAGCTGGGCAGCCAGATCCTGAAAGAACACCCCGTGGAAAACACCCAGCTG
CAGAACGAGAAGCTGTACCTGTACTACCTGCAGAATGGGCGGGATATGTACGTGGACCAGGAACTGGACA
TCAACCGGCTGTCCGACTACGATGTGGACGCTATCGTGCCTCAGAGCTTTCTGAAGGACGACTCCATCGA
TAACAAAGTGCTGACTCGGAGCGACAAGAACCGGGGCAAGAGCGACAACGTGCCCTCCGAAGAGGTCGTG
AAGAAGATGAAGAACTACTGGCGCCAGCTGCTGAATGCCAAGCTGATTACCCAGAGGAAGTTCGACAATC
TGACCAAGGCCGAGAGAGGCGGCCTGAGCGAACTGGATAAGGCCGGCTTCATCAAGAGACAGCTGGTGGA
AACCCGGCAGATCACAAAGCACGTGGCACAGATCCTGGACTCCCGGATGAACACTAAGTACGACGAGAAC
GACAAACTGATCCGGGAAGTGAAAGTGATCACCCTGAAGTCCAAGCTGGTGTCCGATTTCCGGAAGGATT
TCCAGTTTTACAAAGTGCGCGAGATCAACAACTACCACCACGCCCACGACGCCTACCTGAACGCCGTCGT
GGGAACCGCCCTGATCAAAAAGTACCCTAAGCTGGAAAGCGAGTTCGTGTACGGCGACTACAAGGTGTAC
GACGTGCGGAAGATGATCGCCAAGAGCGAGCAGGAAATCGGCAAGGCTACCGCCAAGTACTTCTTCTACA
GCAACATCATGAACTTTTTCAAGACCGAGATTACCCTGGCCAACGGCGAGATCCGGAAGCGGCCTCTGAT
CGAGACAAACGGCGAAACAGGCGAGATCGTGTGGGATAAGGGCCGGGACTTTGCCACCGTGCGGAAAGTG
CTGTCTATGCCCCAAGTGAATATCGTGAAAAAGACCGAGGTGCAGACAGGCGGCTTCAGCAAAGAGTCTA
TCCTGCCCAAGAGGAACAGCGACAAGCTGATCGCCAGAAAGAAGGACTGGGACCCTAAGAAGTACGGCGG
CTTCGACAGCCCCACCGTGGCCTATTCTGTGCTGGTGGTGGCCAAAGTGGAAAAGGGCAAGTCCAAGAAA
CTGAAGAGTGTGAAAGAGCTGCTGGGGATCACCATCATGGAAAGAAGCAGCTTCGAGAAGAATCCCATCG
ACTTTCTGGAAGCCAAGGGCTACAAAGAAGTGAAAAAGGACCTGATCATCAAGCTGCCTAAGTACTCCCT
GTTCGAGCTGGAAAACGGCCGGAAGAGAATGCTGGCCTCTGCCGGCGAACTGCAGAAGGGAAACGAACTG
GCCCTGCCCTCCAAATATGTGAACTTCCTGTACCTGGCCAGCCACTATGAGAAGCTGAAGGGCTCCCCCG
AGGATAATGAGCAGAAACAGCTGTTTGTGGAACAGCACAAACACTACCTGGACGAGATCATCGAGCAGAT
CAGCGAGTTCTCCAAGAGAGTGATCCTGGCCGACGCTAATCTGGACAAGGTGCTGAGCGCCTACAACAAG
CACAGAGACAAGCCTATCAGAGAGCAGGCCGAGAATATCATCCACCTGTTTACCCTGACCAGTCTGGGAG
CCCCTGCCGCCTTCAAGTACTTTGACACCACCATCGACCGGAAGAGGTACACCAGCACCAAAGAGGTGCT
GGACGCCACCCTGATCCACCAGAGCATCACCGGCCTGTACGAGACACGGATCGACCTGTCTCAGCTGGGA
GGCGACGCCTATCCCTATGACGTGCCCGATTATGCCAGCCTGGGCAGCGGCTCCCCCAAGAAAAAACGCA
AGGTGGAAGATCCTAAGAAAAAGCGGAAAGTGGACGGCATTGGTAGTGGGAGCAACGGCAGCAGCGGGGA
TCCGGCCGCAACAAACTTCTCTCTGCTGAAACAAGCCGGAGATGTCGAAGAGAATCCTGGACCGATGGCC
AAGCCTTTGTCTCAAGAAGAATCCACCCTCATTGAAAGAGCAACGGCTACAATCAACAGCATCCCCATCT
CTGAAGACTACAGCGTCGCCAGCGCAGCTCTCTCTAGCGACGGCCGCATCTTCACTGGTGTCAATGTATA
TCATTTTACTGGGGGACCTTGTGCAGAACTCGTGGTGCTGGGCACTGCTGCTGCTGCGGCAGCTGGCAAC
CTGACTTGTATCGTCGCGATCGGAAATGAGAACAGGGGCATCTTGAGCCCCTGCGGACGGTGCCGACAGG
TGCTTCTCGATCTGCATCCTGGGATCAAAGCCATAGTGAAGGACAGTGATGGACAGCCGACGGCAGTTGG
GATTCGTGAATTGCTGCCCTCTGGTTATGTGTGGGAGGGCTAAGAATTCGATATCAAGCTTATCGGTAAT
CAACCTCTGGATTACAAAATTTGTGAAAGATTGACTGGTATTCTTAACTATGTTGCTCCTTTTACGCTAT
GTGGATACGCTGCTTTAATGCCTTTGTATCATGCTATTGCTTCCCGTATGGCTTTCATTTTCTCCTCCTT
GTATAAATCCTGGTTGCTGTCTCTTTATGAGGAGTTGTGGCCCGTTGTCAGGCAACGTGGCGTGGTGTGC
ACTGTGTTTGCTGACGCAACCCCCACTGGTTGGGGCATTGCCACCACCTGTCAGCTCCTTTCCGGGACTT
TCGCTTTCCCCCTCCCTATTGCCACGGCGGAACTCATCGCCGCCTGCCTTGCCCGCTGCTGGACAGGGGC
TCGGCTGTTGGGCACTGACAATTCCGTGGTGTTGTCGGGGAAATCATCGTCCTTTCCTTGGCTGCTCGCC
TGTGTTGCCACCTGGATTCTGCGCGGGACGTCCTTCTGCTACGTCCCTTCGGCCCTCAATCCAGCGGACC
TTCCTTCCCGCGGCCTGCTGCCGGCTCTGCGGCCTCTTCCGCGTCTTCGCCTTCGCCCTCAGACGAGTCG
GATCTCCCTTTGGGCCGCCTCCCCGCGTCGACTTTAAGACCAATGACTTACAAGGCAGCTGTAGATCTTA
GCCACTTTTTAAAAGAAAAGGGGGGACTGGAAGGGCTAATTCACTCCCAACGAAGACAAGATCTGCTTTT
TGCTTGTACTGGGTCTCTCTGGTTAGACCAGATCTGAGCCTGGGAGCTCTCTGGCTAACTAGGGAACCCA
CTGCTTAAGCCTCAATAAAGCTTGCCTTGAGTGCTTCAAGTAGTGTGTGCCCGTCTGTTGTGTGACTCTG
GTAACTAGAGATCCCTCAGACCCTTTTAGTCAGTGTGGAAAATCTCTAGCAGGGCCCGTTTAAACCCGCT
GATCAGCCTCGACTGTGCCTTCTAGTTGCCAGCCATCTGTTGTTTGCCCCTCCCCCGTGCCTTCCTTGAC
CCTGGAAGGTGCCACTCCCACTGTCCTTTCCTAATAAAATGAGGAAATTGCATCGCATTGTCTGAGTAGG
TGTCATTCTATTCTGGGGGGTGGGGTGGGGCAGGACAGCAAGGGGGAGGATTGGGAAGACAATAGCAGGC
ATGCTGGGGATGCGGTGGGCTCTATGGCTTCTGAGGCGGAAAGAACCAGCTGGGGCTCTAGGGGGTATCC
CC
[124 nt withheld, positions 6793-6916]
C
[91 nt withheld, positions 6918-7008]
A
[49 nt withheld, positions 7010-7058]
CCTTTGACGTTGGAGTCCACGTTCTTT
[37 nt withheld, positions 7086-7122]
ACCCTATCTCGGTCTATTCTTTTGATTTATAAGGGATTTTGCCGATTTCGGCCTATTGGTTAAAAAATGA
GCTGATTTAACAAAAATTTAACGCGAATTAATTCTGTGGAATGTGTGTCAGTTAGGGTGTGGAAAGTCCC
CAGGCTCCCCAGCAGGCAGAAGTATGCAAAGCATGCATCTCAATTAGTCAGCAACCAGGTGTGGAAAGTC
CCCAGGCTCCCCAGCAGGCAGAAGTATGCAAAGCATGCATCTCAATTAGTCAGCAACCATAGTCCCGCCC
CTAACTCCGCCCATCCCGCCCCTAACTCCGCCCAGTTCCGCCCATTCTCCGCCCCATGGCTGACTAATTT
TTTTTATTTATGCAGAGGCCGAGGCCGCCTCTGCCTCTGAGCTATTCCAGAAGTAGTGAGGAGGCTTTTT
TGGAGGCCTAGGCTTTTGCAAAAAGCTCCCGGGAGCTTGTATATCCATTTTCGGATCTGATCAGCACGTG
TTGACAATTAATCATCGGCATAGTATATCGGCATAGTATAATACGACAAGGTGAGGAACTAAACCATGGC
CAAGTTGACCAGTGCCGTTCCGGTGCTCACCGCGCGCGACGTCGCCGGAGCGGTCGAGTTCTGGACCGAC
CGGCTCGGGTTCTCCCGGGACTTCGTGGAGGACGACTTCGCCGGTGTGGTCCGGGACGACGTGACCCTGT
TCATCAGCGCGGTCCAGGACCAGGTGGTGCCGGACAACACCCTGGCCTGGGTGTGGGTGCGCGGCCTGGA
CGAGCTGTACGCCGAGTGGTCGGAGGTCGTGTCCACGAACTTCCGGGACGCCTCCGGGCCGGCCATGACC
GAGATCGGCGAGCAGCCGTGGGGGCGGGAGTTCGCCCTGCGCGACCCGGCCGGCAACTGCGTGCACTTCG
TGGCCGAGGAGCAGGACTGACACGTGCTACGAGATTTCGATTCCACCGCCGCCTTCTATGAAAGGTTGGG
CTTCGGAATCGTTTTCCGGGACGCCGGCTGGATGATCCTCCAGCGCGGGGATCTCATGCTGGAGTTCTTC
GCCCACCCCAACTTGTTTATTGCAGCTTATAATGGTTACAAATAAAGCAATAGCATCACAAATTTCACAA
ATAAAGCATTTTTTTCACTGCATTCTAGTTGTGGTTTGTCCAAACTCATCAATGTATCTTATCATGTCTG
TATACCGTCGACCTCTAGCTAGAGCTTGGCGTAATCATGGTCATAGCTGTTTCCTGTGTGAAATTGTTAT
CCGCTCACAATTCCACACAACATACGAGCCGGAAGCATAAAGTGTAAAGCCTGGGGTGCCTAATGAGTGA
GCTAACTCACATTAATTGCGTTGCGCTCACTGCCCGCTTTCCAGTCGGGAAACCTGTCGTGCCAGCTGCA
TTAATGAATCGGCCAACGCGCGGGGAGAGGCGGTTTGCGTATTGGGCGCTCTTCCGCTTCCTCGCTCACT
GACTCGCTGCGCTCGGTCGTTCGGCTGCGGCGAGCGGTATCAGCTCACTCAAAGGCGGTAATACGGTTAT
CCACAGAATCAGGGGATAACGCAGGAAAGAACATGTGAGCAAAAGGCCAGCAAAAGGCCAGGAACCGTAA
AAAGGCCGCGTTGCTGGCGTTTTTCCATAGGCTCCGCCCCCCTGACGAGCATCACAAAAATCGACGCTCA
AGTCAGAGGTGGCGAAACCCGACAGGACTATAAAGATACCAGGCGTTTCCCCCTGGAAGCTCCCTCGTGC
GCTCTCCTGTTCCGACCCTGCCGCTTACCGGATACCTGTCCGCCTTTCTCCCTTCGGGAAGCGTGGCGCT
TTCTCATAGCTCACGCTGTAGGTATCTCAGTTCGGTGTAGGTCGTTCGCTCCAAGCTGGGCTGTGTGCAC
GAACCCCCCGTTCAGCCCGACCGCTGCGCCTTATCCGGTAACTATCGTCTTGAGTCCAACCCGGTAAGAC
ACGACTTATCGCCACTGGCAGCAGCCACTGGTAACAGGATTAGCAGAGCGAGGTATGTAGGCGGTGCTAC
AGAGTTCTTGAAGTGGTGGCCTAACTACGGCTACACTAGAAGAACAGTATTTGGTATCTGCGCTCTGCTG
AAGCCAGTTACCTTCGGAAAAAGAGTTGGTAGCTCTTGATCCGGCAAACAAACCACCGCTGGTAGCGGTG
GTTTTTTTGTTTGCAAGCAGCAGATTACGCGCAGAAAAAAAGGATCTCAAGAAGATCCTTTGATCTTTTC
TACGGGGTCTGACGCTCAGTGGAACGAAAACTCACGTTAAGGGATTTTGGTCATGAGATTATCAAAAAGG
ATCTTCACCTAGATCCTTTTAAATTAAAAATGAAGTTTTAAATCAATCTAAAGTATATATGAGTAAACTT
GGTCTGACAGTTACCAATGCTTAATCAGTGAGGCACCTATCTCAGCGATCTGTCTATTTCGTTCATCCAT
AGTTGCCTGACTCCCCGTCGTGTAGATAACTACGATACGGGAGGGCTTACCATCTGGCCCCAGTGCTGCA
ATGATACCGCGAGACCCACGCTCACCGGCTCCAGATTTATCAGCAATAAACCAGCCAGCCGGAAGGGCCG
AGCGCAGAAGTGGTCCTGCAACTTTATCCGCCTCCATCCAGTCTATTAATTGTTGCCGGGAAGCTAGAGT
AAGTAGTTCGCCAGTTAATAGTTTGCGCAACGTTGTTGCCATTGCTACAGGCATCGTGGTGTCACGCTCG
TCGTTTGGTATGGCTTCATTCAGCTCCGGTTCCCAACGATCAAGGCGAGTTACATGATCCCCCATGTTGT
GCAAAAAAGCGGTTAGCTCCTTCGGTCCTCCGATCGTTGTCAGAAGTAAGTTGGCCGCAGTGTTATCACT
CATGGTTATGGCAGCACTGCATAATTCTCTTACTGTCATGCCATCCGTAAGATGCTTTTCTGTGACTGGT
GAGTACTCAACCAAGTCATTCTGAGAATAGTGTATGCGGCGACCGAGTTGCTCTTGCCCGGCGTCAATAC
GGGATAATACCGCGCCACATAGCAGAACTTTAAAAGTGCTCATCATTGGAAAACGTTCTTCGGGGCGAAA
ACTCTCAAGGATCTTACCGCTGTTGAGATCCAGTTCGATGTAACCCACTCGTGCACCCAACTGATCTTCA
GCATCTTTTACTTTCACCAGCGTTTCTGGGTGAGCAAAAACAGGAAGGCAAAATGCCGCAAAAAAGGGAA
TAAGGGCGACACGGAAATGTTGAATACTCATACTCTTCCTTTTTCAATATTATTGAAGCATTTATCAGGG
TTATTGTCTCATGAGCGGATACATATTTGAATGTATTTAGAAAAATAAACAAATAGGGGTTCCGCGCACA
TTTCCCCGAAAAGTGCCACCTGACGTCGACGGATCGGGAGATCTCCCGATCCCCTATGGTGCACTCTCAG
TACAATCTGCTCTGATGCCGCATAGTTAAGCCAGTATCTGCTCCCTGCTTGTGTGTTGGAGGTCGCTGAG
TAGTGCGCGAGCAAAATTTAAGCTACAACAAGGCAAGGCTTGACCGACAATTGCATGAAGAATCTGCTTA
GGGTTAGGCGTTTTGCGCTGCTTCGCGATGTACGGGCCAGATATACGCGTTGACATTGATTATTGACTAG
TTATTAATAGTAATCAATTACGGGGTCATTAGTTCATAGCCCATATATGGAGTTCCGCGTTACATAACTT
ACGGTAAATGGCCCGCCTGGCTGACCGCCCAACGACCCCCGCCCATTGACGTCAATAATGACGTATGTTC
CCATAGTAACGCCAATAGGGACTTTCCATTGACGTCAATGGGTGGAGTATTTACGGTAAACTGCCCACTT
GGCAGTACATCAAGTGTATCATATGCCAAGTACGCCCCCTATTGACGTCAATGACGGTAAATGGCCCGCC
TGGCATTATGCCCAGTACATGACCTTATGGGACTTTCCTACTTGGCAGTACATCTACGTATTAGTCATCG
CTATTACCATGGTGATGCGGTTTTGGCAGTACATCAATGGGCGTGGATAGCGGTTTGACTCACGGGGATT
TCCAAGTCTCCACCCCATTGACGTCAATGGGAGTTTGTTTTGGCACCAAAATCAACGGGACTTTCCAAAA
TGTCGTAACAACTCCGCCCCATTGACGCAAATGGGCGGTAGGCGTGTACGGTGGGAGGTCTATATAAGCA
GCGCGTTTTGCCTGTACTGGGTCTCTCTGGTTAGACCAGATCTGAGCCTGGGAGCTCTCTGGCTAACTAG
GGAACCCACTGCTTAAGCCTCAATAAAGCTTGCCTTGAGTGCTTCAAGTAGTGTGTGCCCGTCTGTTGTG
TGACTCTGGTAACTAGAGATCCCTCAGACCCTTTTAGTCAGTGTGGAAAATCTCTAGCAGTGGCGCCCGA
ACAGGGACTTGAAAGCGAAAGGGAAACCAGAGGAGCTCTCTCGACGCAGGACTCGGCTTGCTGAAGCGCG
CACGGCAAGAGGCGAGGGGCGGCGACTGGTGAGTACGCCAAAAATTTTGACTAGCGGAGGCTAGAAGGAG
AGAGATGGGTGCGAGAGCGTCAGTATTAAGCGGGGGAGAATTAGATCGCGATGGGAAAAAATTCGGTTAA
GGCCAGGGGGAAAGAAAAAATATAAATTAAAACATATAGTATGGGCAAGCAGGGAGCTAGAACGATTCGC
AGTTAATCCTGGCCTGTTAGAAACATCAGAAGGCTGTAGACAAATACTGGGACAGCTACAACCATCCCTT
CAGACAGGATCAGAAGAACTTAGATCATTATATAATACAGTAGCAACCCTCTATTGTGTGCATCAAAGGA
TAGAGATAAAAGACACCAAGGAAGCTTTAGACAAGATAGAGGAAGAGCAAAACAAAAGTAAGACCACCGC
ACAGCAAGCGGCCGCTGATCTTCAGACCTGGAGGAGGAGATATGAGGGACAATTGGAGAAGTGAATTATA
TAAATATAAAGTAGTAAAAATTGAACCATTAGGAGTAGCACCCACCAAGGCAAAGAGAAGAGTGGTGCAG
AGAGAAAAAAGAGCAGTGGGAATAGGAGCTTTGTTCCTTGGGTTCTTGGGAGCAGCAGGAAGCACTATGG
GCGCAGCGTCAATGACGCTGACGGTACAGGCCAGACAATTATTGTCTGGTATAGTGCAGCAGCAGAACAA
TTTGCTGAGGGCTATTGAGGCGCAACAGCATCTGTTGCAACTCACAGTCTGGGGCATCAAGCAGCTCCAG
GCAAGAATCCTGGCTGTGGAAAGATACCTAAAGGATCAACAGCTCCTGGGGATTTGGGGTTGCTCTGGAA
AACTCATTTGCACCACTGCTGTGCCTTGGAATGCTAGTTGGAGTAATAAATCTCTGGAACAGATTTGGAA
TCACACGACCTGGATGGAGTGGGACAGAGAAATTAACAATTACACAAGCTTAATACACTCCTTAATTGAA
GAATCGCAAAACCAGCAAGAAAAGAATGAACAAGAATTATTGGAATTAGATAAATGGGCAAGTTTGTGGA
ATTGGTTTAACATAACAAATTGGCTGTGGTATATAAAATTATTCATAATGATAGTAGGAGGCTTGGTAGG
TTTAAGAATAGTTTTTGCTGTACTTTCTATAGTGAATAGAGTTAGGCAGGGATATTCACCATTATCGTTT
CAGACCCACCTCCCAACCCCGAGGGGACCCGACAGGCCCGAAGGAATAGAAGAAGAAGGTGGAGAGAGAG
ACAGAGACAGATCCATTCGATTAGTGAACGGATCGGCACTGCGTGCGCCAATTCTGCAGACAAATGGCAG
TATTCATCCACAATTTTAAAAGAAAAGGGGGGATTGGGGGGTACAGTGCAGGGGAAAGAATAGTAGACAT
AATAGCAACAGACATACAAACTAAAGAATTACAAAAACAAATTACAAAAATTCAAAATTTTCGGGTTTAT
TACAGGGACAGCAGAGATCCAGTTTGGTTAATTAAGGTACCGAGGGCCTATTTCCCATGATTCCTTCATA
TTTGCATATACGATACAAGGCTGTTAGAGAGATAATTAGAATTAATTTGACTGTAAACACAAAGATATTA
GTACAAAATACGTGACGTAGAAAGTAATAATTTCTTGGGTAGTTTGCAGTTTTAAAATTATGTTTTAAAA
TGGACTATCATATGCTTACCGTAACTTGAAAGTATTTCGATTTCTTGGCTTTATATATCTTGTGGAAAGG
ACGAAACACCGGGAGCGGAGATTATTGACA
Features (pLannotate 1.2.2; 34 found; start..end, strand, type, name):
      1..76      +  misc_RNA       gRNA scaffold: guide RNA scaffold for the Streptococcus pyogenes CRISPR/Cas9 system
    107..617     +  promoter       hPGK promoter: human phosphoglycerate kinase 1 promoter
    666..851     +  CDS            KRAB: Krüppel-associated box (KRAB) transcriptional repression domain from the human zinc finger protein ZNF10 (Margolin et al., 1994)
    873..4976    +  CDS            Cas9: Cas9 (Csn1) endonuclease from the Streptococcus pyogenes Type II CRISPR/Cas system generates RNA-guided double strand breaks in DNA
   5175..5573    +  CDS            BSD: blasticidin S deaminase; Aspergillus terreus BSD; confers resistance to blasticidin
   5574..5595    +  misc_feature   MCS (fragment): pBluescript multiple cloning site
   5598..6186    +  misc_feature   WPRE: woodchuck hepatitis virus posttranscriptional regulatory element
   6237..6256    +  misc_feature   cPPT/CTS (fragment): central polypurine tract and central termination sequence of HIV-1
   6258..6491    +  LTR            3' LTR (ΔU3): self-inactivating 3' long terminal repeat (LTR) from HIV-1
   6523..6747    +  polyA_signal   bGH poly(A) signal: bovine growth hormone polyadenylation signal
   6751..6772    +  promoter       SV40 promoter (fragment): SV40 enhancer and early promoter
   6793..7221    +  rep_origin     f1 ori (sequence partly withheld): f1 bacteriophage origin of replication; arrow indicates direction of (+) strand synthesis
   7235..7564    +  promoter       SV40 promoter: SV40 enhancer and early promoter
   7612..7659    +  promoter       EM7 promoter: synthetic bacterial promoter&nbsp
   7678..8052    +  CDS            BleoR: antibiotic-binding protein; Sh ble from Streptoalloteichus hindustanus; confers resistance to bleomycin, phleomycin, and Zeocin™
   8062..8187    +  CDS            ble (fragment): BLE_KLEPN - Experimental evidence at protein level: Swiss-Prot protein existence level 1. Binding protein with a strong affinity to the bleomycin family of antibiotics. Binds to CL990; an antimitotic-antibiotic compound. From Klebsiella pneumoniae.
   8182..8303    +  polyA_signal   SV40 poly(A) signal: SV40 polyadenylation signal
   8374..8396    -  protein_bind   lac operator (fragment): The lac repressor binds to the lac operator to inhibit transcription in E. coli. This inhibition can be relieved by adding lactose or isopropyl-β-D-thiogalactopyranoside (IPTG). lac repressor encoded by lacI
   8400..8430    -  promoter       lac promoter: promoter for the E. coli lac operon
   8445..8466    -  protein_bind   CAP binding site: CAP binding activates transcription in the presence of cAMP. E. coli catabolite activator protein
   8479..8571    -  CDS            lacI (fragment): lac repressor; lacI; The lac repressor binds to the lac operator to inhibit transcription in E. coli. This inhibition can be relieved by adding lactose or isopropyl-β-D-thiogalactopyranoside (IPTG).
   8754..9342    -  rep_origin     ori: high-copy-number ColE1/pMB1/pBR322/pUC origin of replication
   9513..10373   -  CDS            AmpR: β-lactamase; bla; confers resistance to ampicillin, carbenicillin, and related antibiotics
  10374..10478   -  promoter       AmpR promoter: bla
  10537..10589   -  misc_feature   bom (fragment): basis of mobility region from pBR322
  10744..11123   +  enhancer       CMV enhancer: human cytomegalovirus immediate early enhancer
  11124..11323   +  promoter       CMV promoter: human cytomegalovirus (CMV) immediate early promoter
  11341..11521   +  LTR            5' LTR (truncated): truncated 5' long terminal repeat (LTR) from HIV-1
  11568..11693   +  misc_feature   HIV-1 Ψ: packaging signal of human immunodeficiency virus type 1
  11677..12040   +  CDS            HIV-1 gag (fragment): gag protein from human immunodeficiency virus 1; gag
  12186..12419   +  misc_feature   RRE: The Rev response element (RRE) of HIV-1 allows for Rev-dependent mRNA export from the nucleus to the cytoplasm.
  12796..12896   +  CDS            Rev (fragment): human immunodeficiency virus 1 (HIV-1) Rev protein; rev; enhances nuclear export of unspliced and incompletely spliced viral mRNAs
  12946..13063   +  misc_feature   cPPT/CTS: central polypurine tract and central termination sequence of HIV-1
  13114..13354   +  promoter       U6 promoter: RNA polymerase III promoter for human U6 snRNA
