[The description below was written by a language model from this plasmid's Addgene catalogue record and pLannotate feature annotations shown in this document.]
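Description:
Lenti-(BB)-hPGK-KRAB-dCas9-P2A-BlastR TCF7L2 TSS-guide2 is an all-in-one, self-inactivating HIV-1-based lentiviral CRISPR interference vector of about 13.4 kb, built to repress the human TCF7L2 gene. It is propagated in E. coli through a high-copy ColE1/pUC-type origin with ampicillin selection (AmpR). The backbone also carries an f1 origin and an SV40/EM7-driven bleomycin/Zeocin resistance cassette that lies outside the viral transfer region. Viral genomic RNA is produced from a CMV enhancer/promoter fused to a truncated 5' LTR. The packaged segment contains the Ψ packaging signal, a gag fragment, the RRE for Rev-dependent export, a cPPT/CTS, a WPRE and a ΔU3 3' LTR, followed by a bGH polyadenylation signal.

Between the LTRs sit two expression units. A human U6 RNA polymerase III promoter drives a single guide RNA, in which the spacer is joined to the S. pyogenes gRNA scaffold; the name indicates it is directed at the TCF7L2 transcription start site. Because the sequence record is numbered from the scaffold, the U6 promoter appears at the end of the circular map. Downstream, the human PGK promoter drives the KRAB repression domain of ZNF10 fused to catalytically inactive Cas9, which the record lists as carrying a C-terminal HA tag. This is linked through a P2A peptide to blasticidin S deaminase, so transduced mammalian cells can be selected with blasticidin. The guide brings KRAB-dCas9 to the target promoter, where KRAB silences transcription without DNA cleavage. The depositor notes an N1396S substitution in dCas9 that is not known to affect function. The construct comes from a study of chromatin architecture in human pancreatic islets and type 2 diabetes genetics.
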