Addgene plasmid #118170: Lenti-(BB)-hPGK-KRAB-dCas9-P2A-BlastR TCF7L2 TSS-guide2
Purpose: CRISPR-mediated repression of TCF7L2. KRAB domain and catalytically inactive Cas9 from S. pyogenes with 2A-BlastR under the hPGK promoter.
Depositing lab: Jorge Ferrer. Depositing organization: Imperial College London. Publication: Human pancreatic islet three-dimensional chromatin architecture provides insights into the genetics of type 2 diabetes. Miguel-Escalada I, Bonas-Guarch S, Cebola I, Ponsa-Cobas J, Mendieta-Esteban J, Atla G, Javierre BM, Rolando DMY, Farabella I, Morgan CC, Garcia-Hurtado J, Beucher A, Moran I, Pasquali L, Ramos-Rodriguez M, Appel EVR, Linneberg A, Gjesing AP, Witte DR, Pedersen O, Grarup N, Ravassard P, Torrents D, Mercader JM, Piemonti L, Berney T, de Koning EJP, Kerr-Conte J, Pattou F, Fedko IO, Groop L, Prokopenko I, Hansen T, Marti-Renom MA, Fraser P, Ferrer J. Nat Genet. 2019 Jun 28. pii: 10.1038/s41588-019-0457-0. doi: 10.1038/s41588-019-0457-0. PubMed 31253982.
Backbone
  Vector backbone: Lenti-(BB)-hPGK-KRAB-dCas9-P2A-BlastR
  Backbone manufacturer: Jorge Ferrer
  Vector type: Mammalian Expression, Lentiviral, CRISPR
  Selectable markers: Blasticidin
Growth in bacteria
  Bacterial resistance: Ampicillin, 100 μg/mL
  Growth temperature: 37°C
  Growth strain: Stbl3
  Copy number: High Copy
Gene/Insert
  Gene/Insert name: KRAB-dCas9-2A-BlastR
  gRNA/shRNA sequence: GGGAGCGGAGATTATTGACA
  Species: H. sapiens (human)
  Promoter: hPGK and U6
  Tag / fusion protein: HA (C terminal on insert)
  Cloning method: Restriction Enzyme; 5′ cloning site Unknown (destroyed during cloning); 3′ cloning site Unknown (destroyed during cloning)
  Sequencing primers: 5′ GATCCGCCACCATGGATGC
Terms and licenses: Academic/Nonprofit Terms; Industry Terms: Not Available to Industry
Depositor comments: Please visit https://www.biorxiv.org/content/early/2018/08/27/400291 for bioRxiv preprint. Note: Plasmid contains a N1396S mutation in dCas9. This mutation is not known to affect plasmid function.
How to cite: Lenti-(BB)-hPGK-KRAB-dCas9-P2A-BlastR TCF7L2 TSS-guide2 was a gift from Jorge Ferrer (Addgene plasmid # 118170 ; http://n2t.net/addgene:118170 ; RRID:Addgene_118170)
