>Addgene plasmid #118170 | Lenti-(BB)-hPGK-KRAB-dCas9-P2A-BlastR TCF7L2 TSS-guide2 | depositor partial sequence | sequence record 223243 | Guide RNA, gRNA scaffold
NNNNNNNNNNTNNAGTTTTAAATTATGTTTTAAATGGACTATCATATGCTTACCGTAACTTGAAAGTATT
TCGATTTCTTGGCTTTATATATCTTGTGGAAAGGACGAAACACCGGGAGCGGAGATTATTGACAGTTTTA
GAGCTAGAAATAGCAAGTTAAAATAAGGCTAGTCCGTTATCAACTTGAAAAAGTGGCACCGAGTCGGTGC
TTTTTTGAATTCGCTAGCTAGGTCTTGAAAGGGGTTGGGGTTGCGCCTTTTCCAAGGCAGCCCTGGGTTT
GCGCAGGGACGCGGCTGCTCTGGGCGTGGTTCCGGGAAACGCAGCGGCGCCGACCCTGGGTCTCGCACAT
TCTTCACGTCCGTTCGCAGCGTCACCCGGATCTTCGCCGCTACCCTTGTGGGCCCCCCGGCGACGCTTCC
TGCTCCGCCCCTAAGTCGGGAAGGTTCCTTGCGGTTCGCGGCGTGCCGGACGTGACAAACGGAAGCCGCA
CGTCTCACTAGTACCCTCGCAGACGGACAGCGCCAGGGAGCAATGGCAGCGCGCCGACCGCGATGGGCTG
TGGCCAATAGCGGCTGCTCAGCAGGGCGCGCCGAGAGCAGCGGCCGGGAAGGGGCGGTGCGGGAGGCGGG
GTGTGGGGCGGTAGTGTGGGCCCTGTTCCTGCCCGCGCGGTGTTCCGCATTCTGCAAGCCTCCGGAGCGC
ACGTCGGCAGTCGGCTCCCTCGTTGACCGAATCACCGACCTCTCTCCCCAGGACCGGTGATCCGCCACCA
TGGATGCTAAGTCACTAACTGCCTGGTCCCGGACACTGGTGACCTTCAAGGATGTATTTGTGGACTTCAC
CAGGGAGGAGTGGAAGCTGCTGGACACTGCTCAGCAGATCGTGTACAGAAATGTGATGCTGGAGAACTAT
AAGAACCTGGTTTCCTTGGGTTATCAGCTTACTAAGCCAGATGTGATCCTCCGGTTGGAGAAGGGAGAAG
AGCCCGGCGGTTCCGGCGGAGGGTCGATGGACAAGAAGTACAGCATCGGCCTGGCCATCGGCACCAACTC
TGTCGGCTGGGCCGTGATCACCGACGAGTACAAGGTGCCCAGCAAGAAATTCAAGGNGCTGGNCAACACC
GACCGGCACAGCATCAAGAAGAACCTGATCGGGNCCCTGCTGTTCGACAGCGGAAAATCAGCCGAGGCCA
CCCGGCTGAAGAGAACCGCCGAAGAAGATACCCCAGACGGAAGAACCGGATCTGCTATTNGCAAAAAATT
TTCACCACCGGAATGGCCAGGTGGNACGACGCTTTTTCCAAGAATGAAAAAACCTTCCTGGGGGANAAGN
NAAAAAACCGAANGGGNCCCATTTTGGAAACCTGGGGAAANGGGCCTACCNAAAAGTCCCCCCTTTCCCC
TGTAAAAAAATTNGGGCAAACCCCTAAAGGTAACTCGGGGGGTTAAATTGGGTCCGNTCCAATTAAAATT
TTCGGGTTCCTTTTGTANAAGNTCCCTTCACCCCANNACANNNCANNNNTTTTT
